Addgene plasmid #103664: LSB-hsa-miR-584-3p
Purpose: Used to sense miRNA activity using fluorescence based tools. hsa-miR-584-3p target in 3' UTR of of mKate. miRNA activity can be measured by the repression of mKate2 relative to EBFP2 fluorescent proteins . Plasmid is inherently unstable; please see Depositor Comments
Depositing lab: Ron Weiss. Depositing organization: Massachusetts Institute of Technology. Publication: A mixed antagonistic/synergistic miRNA repression model enables accurate predictions of multi-input miRNA sensor activity. Gam JJ, Babb J, Weiss R. Nat Commun. 2018 Jun 22;9(1):2430. doi: 10.1038/s41467-018-04575-0. PubMed 29934631.
Backbone
  Vector backbone: Low Sensor Backbone (LSB)
  Vector type: Mammalian Expression, Synthetic Biology
Growth in bacteria
  Bacterial resistance: Ampicillin and Kanamycin, 100 & 50 μg/mL
  Growth temperature: 30°C
  Growth strain: NEB Stable
  Copy number: High Copy
Gene/Insert
  Gene/Insert name: hsa-miR-584-3p target
  Species: H. sapiens (human)
  Entrez Gene: MIR584 (a.k.a. MIRN584, hsa-mir-584)
  Promoter: EF-1a
  Cloning method: Gibson Cloning
Terms and licenses: Academic/Nonprofit Terms; Industry Terms: Not Available to Industry
Depositor comments: Please note that this plasmid is inherently unstable due to a repeating poly A element. We recommend performing a diagnostic digest on multiple colonies upon receipt. The depositors would like to note the presence of several discrepancies between the depositor sequence and physical plasmid sequence. In particular, the sequences upstream and downstream of the puromycin coding region have 10 bp insertions which do not affect the ability to perform puromycin selection. The sequences for those regions within the physical plasmids are as follows: Upstream of Puro: GAATTCGACCGCCTGTCTCAAGGTGCCACC; Downstream of Puro: GCTTTGAGACTACGCGTGAATTCACTCCTC. Please contact if you are interested in this plasmid prior to placing an order.
How to cite: LSB-hsa-miR-584-3p was a gift from Ron Weiss (Addgene plasmid # 103664 ; http://n2t.net/addgene:103664 ; RRID:Addgene_103664)
