[The description below was written by a language model from this plasmid's Addgene catalogue record and pLannotate feature annotations shown in this document.]
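Description:
LSB-hsa-miR-584-3p is a mammalian expression plasmid of about 11 kb built on the Low Sensor Backbone (LSB) and designed as a two-colour fluorescent sensor of microRNA activity. It replicates in E. coli from a high-copy ColE1/pUC-type origin. It carries both an ampicillin resistance gene (β-lactamase with its own promoter) and a kanamycin resistance gene (aminoglycoside phosphotransferase), and the catalogue lists dual selection with both antibiotics.

The payload consists of two parallel transcription units, each driven by the human EF-1α core promoter with its intron A and terminated by a rabbit β-globin polyadenylation signal. One unit encodes the red fluorescent protein mKate2, with a target site for human miR-584-3p placed in its 3' UTR. This target is not annotated in the feature table, but presumably lies in the gap between the mKate2 coding region and its poly(A) signal. The other unit encodes the blue fluorescent protein EBFP2 without a target and serves as an internal reference. When miR-584-3p is active in a transfected cell, the mKate2 transcript is repressed, so the drop in red relative to blue fluorescence reports miRNA activity independently of plasmid dose. Gateway attB4, attB1 and attB2 scars flank the promoters and reporters, reflecting modular assembly.

A puromycin N-acetyltransferase gene with a third β-globin poly(A) signal allows puromycin selection, although no promoter for it is annotated. The depositor warns that the repeated poly(A) elements make the plasmid inherently unstable. The physical plasmid also differs slightly from the deposited sequence, including short insertions flanking the puromycin coding region that do not affect selection.
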