Features (pLannotate 1.2.2; 28 found; start..end, strand, type, name):
     87..675     -  rep_origin     ori: high-copy-number ColE1/pMB1/pBR322/pUC origin of replication
    846..1706    -  CDS            AmpR: β-lactamase; bla; confers resistance to ampicillin, carbenicillin, and related antibiotics
   1707..1778    -  promoter       AmpR promoter: bla
   1857..2456    +  CDS            PuroR: puromycin N-acetyltransferase; pac from Streptomyces alboniger; confers resistance to puromycin
   2461..2541    +  CDS            HBB (fragment): HBB_PONPY - Experimental evidence at transcript level: Swiss-Prot protein existence level 2. Involved in oxygen transport from the lung to the various peripheral tissues. From Pongo pygmaeus (Bornean orangutan).
   2612..2667    +  polyA_signal   β-globin poly(A) signal: rabbit β-globin polyadenylation signal (Gil and Proudfoot, 1987)
   3646..3666    +  protein_bind   attB4: mutant version of attB; core recombination site for the Gateway® BP reaction BP Clonase™
   3734..3945    +  promoter       EF-1α core promoter: core promoter for human elongation factor EF-1α
   3946..4884    +  intron         EF-1α intron A: intron upstream of the start codon of human EF-1α
   4911..4931    +  protein_bind   attB1: mutant version of attB; core recombination site for the Gateway® BP reaction BP Clonase™
   4951..5646    +  CDS            mKate2: mKate2 is a basic (constitutively fluorescent) red fluorescent protein published in 2009, derived from Entacmaea quadricolor. It is reported to be a rapidly-maturing monomer with moderate acid sensitivity.
   5666..5690    -  protein_bind   attB2: mutant version of attB; recombination site for the Gateway® BP reaction BP Clonase™
   5834..5908    +  CDS            HBB (fragment): HBB_PONPY - Experimental evidence at transcript level: Swiss-Prot protein existence level 2. Involved in oxygen transport from the lung to the various peripheral tissues. From Pongo pygmaeus (Bornean orangutan).
   5979..6034    +  polyA_signal   β-globin poly(A) signal: rabbit β-globin polyadenylation signal (Gil and Proudfoot, 1987)
   6418..6443    +  misc_feature   SA: splice acceptor site
   7115..7135    +  protein_bind   attB4: mutant version of attB; core recombination site for the Gateway® BP reaction BP Clonase™
   7203..7414    +  promoter       EF-1α core promoter: core promoter for human elongation factor EF-1α
   7415..8353    +  intron         EF-1α intron A: intron upstream of the start codon of human EF-1α
   8380..8400    +  protein_bind   attB1: mutant version of attB; core recombination site for the Gateway® BP reaction BP Clonase™
   8411..9127    +  CDS            EBFP2: EBFP2 is a basic (constitutively fluorescent) blue fluorescent protein published in 2007, derived from Aequorea victoria. It is reported to be a rapidly-maturing monomer with moderate acid sensitivity.
   9135..9159    -  protein_bind   attB2: mutant version of attB; recombination site for the Gateway® BP reaction BP Clonase™
   9163..9243    +  CDS            HBB (fragment): HBB_PONPY - Experimental evidence at transcript level: Swiss-Prot protein existence level 2. Involved in oxygen transport from the lung to the various peripheral tissues. From Pongo pygmaeus (Bornean orangutan).
   9314..9369    +  polyA_signal   β-globin poly(A) signal: rabbit β-globin polyadenylation signal (Gil and Proudfoot, 1987)
   9752..9774    -  protein_bind   lac operator (fragment): The lac repressor binds to the lac operator to inhibit transcription in E. coli. This inhibition can be relieved by adding lactose or isopropyl-β-D-thiogalactopyranoside (IPTG). lac repressor encoded by lacI
   9778..9808    -  promoter       lac promoter: promoter for the E. coli lac operon
   9823..9844    -  protein_bind   CAP binding site: CAP binding activates transcription in the presence of cAMP. E. coli catabolite activator protein
   9857..9896    -  CDS            lacI (fragment): lac repressor; lacI; The lac repressor binds to the lac operator to inhibit transcription in E. coli. This inhibition can be relieved by adding lactose or isopropyl-β-D-thiogalactopyranoside (IPTG).
  10069..10878   +  CDS            KanR: aminoglycoside phosphotransferase; aph(3')-Ia; confers resistance to kanamycin in bacteria or G418 (Geneticin®) in eukaryotes
>Addgene plasmid #103664 | LSB-hsa-miR-584-3p | depositor full sequence | sequence record 196376 | Full Sequence
AATTGAGGGGATAACGCAGGAAAGAACATGTGAGCAAAAGGCCAGCAAAAGGCCAGGAACCGTAAAAAGG
CCGCGTTGCTGGCGTTTTTCCATAGGCTCCGCCCCCCTGACGAGCATCACAAAAATCGACGCTCAAGTCA
GAGGTGGCGAAACCCGACAGGACTATAAAGATACCAGGCGTTTCCCCCTGGAAGCTCCCTCGTGCGCTCT
CCTGTTCCGACCCTGCCGCTTACCGGATACCTGTCCGCCTTTCTCCCTTCGGGAAGCGTGGCGCTTTCTC
ATAGCTCACGCTGTAGGTATCTCAGTTCGGTGTAGGTCGTTCGCTCCAAGCTGGGCTGTGTGCACGAACC
CCCCGTTCAGCCCGACCGCTGCGCCTTATCCGGTAACTATCGTCTTGAGTCCAACCCGGTAAGACACGAC
TTATCGCCACTGGCAGCAGCCACTGGTAACAGGATTAGCAGAGCGAGGTATGTAGGCGGTGCTACAGAGT
TCTTGAAGTGGTGGCCTAACTACGGCTACACTAGAAGAACAGTATTTGGTATCTGCGCTCTGCTGAAGCC
AGTTACCTTCGGAAAAAGAGTTGGTAGCTCTTGATCCGGCAAACAAACCACCGCTGGTAGCGGTGGTTTT
TTTGTTTGCAAGCAGCAGATTACGCGCAGAAAAAAAGGATCTCAAGAAGATCCTTTGATCTTTTCTACGG
GGTCTGACGCTCAGTGGAACGAAAACTCACGTTAAGGGATTTTGGTCATGAGATTATCAAAAAGGATCTT
CACCTAGATCCTTTTAAATTAAAAATGAAGTTTTAAATCAATCTAAAGTATATATGAGTAAACTTGGTCT
GACAGTTACCAATGCTTAATCAGTGAGGCACCTATCTCAGCGATCTGTCTATTTCGTTCATCCATAGTTG
CCTGACTCCCCGTCGTGTAGATAACTACGATACGGGAGGGCTTACCATCTGGCCCCAGTGCTGCAATGAT
ACCGCGAGAACCACGCTCACCGGCTCCAGATTTATCAGCAATAAACCAGCCAGCCGGAAGGGCCGAGCGC
AGAAGTGGTCCTGCAACTTTATCCGCCTCCATCCAGTCTATTAATTGTTGCCGGGAAGCTAGAGTAAGTA
GTTCGCCAGTTAATAGTTTGCGCAACGTTGTTGCCATTGCTACAGGCATCGTGGTGTCACGCTCGTCGTT
TGGTATGGCTTCATTCAGCTCCGGTTCCCAACGATCAAGGCGAGTTACATGATCCCCCATGTTGTGCAAA
AAAGCGGTTAGCTCCTTCGGTCCTCCGATCGTTGTCAGAAGTAAGTTGGCCGCAGTGTTATCACTCATGG
TTATGGCAGCACTGCATAATTCTCTTACTGTCATGCCATCCGTAAGATGCTTTTCTGTGACTGGTGAGTA
CTCAACCAAGTCATTCTGAGAATAGTGTATGCGGCGACCGAGTTGCTCTTGCCCGGCGTCAATACGGGAT
AATACCGCGCCACATAGCAGAACTTTAAAAGTGCTCATCATTGGAAAACGTTCTTCGGGGCGAAAACTCT
CAAGGATCTTACCGCTGTTGAGATCCAGTTCGATGTAACCCACTCGTGCACCCAACTGATCTTCAGCATC
TTTTACTTTCACCAGCGTTTCTGGGTGAGCAAAAACAGGAAGGCAAAATGCCGCAAAAAAGGGAATAAGG
GCGACACGGAAATGTTGAATACTCATACTCTTCCTTTTTCAATATTATTGAAGCATTTATCAGGGTTATT
GTCTCATGAGCGGATACATATTTGAATGTAGCTCCGAATTTCTCGAGGGCTTGTCGACGACGGCGGTCTC
CGTCGTCAGGATCATGAATTCGACCCGCCTGCCACCATGACCGAGTACAAGCCCACGGTGCGCCTCGCCA
CCCGCGACGACGTCCCCCGGGCCGTACGCACCCTCGCCGCCGCGTTCGCCGACTACCCCGCCACGCGCCA
CACCGTCGACCCGGACCGCCACATCGAGCGGGTCACCGAGCTGCAAGAACTCTTCCTCACGCGCGTCGGG
CTCGACATCGGCAAGGTGTGGGTCGCGGACGACGGCGCCGCGGTGGCGGTCTGGACCACGCCGGAGAGCG
TCGAAGCGGGGGCGGTGTTCGCCGAGATCGGCCCGCGCATGGCCGAGTTGAGCGGTTCCCGGCTGGCCGC
GCAGCAACAGATGGAAGGCCTCCTGGCGCCGCACCGGCCCAAGGAGCCCGCGTGGTTCCTGGCCACCGTC
GGCGTCTCGCCCGACCACCAGGGCAAGGGTCTGGGCAGCGCCGTCGTGCTCCCCGGAGTGGAGGCGGCCG
AGCGCGCCGGGGTGCCCGCCTTCCTGGAGACATCCGCGCCCCGCAACCTCCCCTTCTACGAGCGGCTCGG
CTTCACCGTCACCGCCGACGTCGAGGTGCCCGAAGGACCGCGCACCTGGTGCATGACCCGCAAGCCCGGT
GCCTGATACGCGTGAATTCACTCCTCAGGTGCAGGCTGCCTATCAGAAGGTGGTGGCTGGTGTGGCCAAT
GCCCTGGCTCACAAATACCACTGAGATCTTTTTCCCTCTGCCAAAAATTATGGGGACATCATGAAGCCCC
TTGAGCATCTGACTTCTGGCTAATAAAGGAAATTTATTTTCATTGCAATAGTGTGTTGGAATTTTTTGTG
TCTCTCACTCGGAAGGACATATGGGAGGGCAAATCATTTAAAACATCAGAATGAGTATTTGGTTTAGAGT
TTGGCAACATATGCCCATATGCTGGCTGCCATGAACAAAGGTTGGCTATAAAGAGGTCATCAGTATATGA
AACAGCCCCCTGCTGTCCATTCCTTATTCCATAGAAAAGCCTTGACTTGAGGTTAGATTTTTTTTATATT
TTGTTTTGTGTTATTTTTTTCTTTAACATCCCTAAAATTTTCCTTACATGTTTTACTAGCCAGATTTTTC
CTCCTCTCCTGACTACTCCCAGTCATAGCTGTCCCTCTTCTCTTATGGAGATCCCTCGACCTGCAGCCCA
AGCTTGAATTCTCTAGAATTACCCTGTTATCCCTATGCTTGGTTTACCGAGCTCTTATTGGTTTTCAAAC
TTCATTGACTGTGCCCAACGCGCCTGGGAGCTCACGGGGACAGCCCCCCCCCAAAGCCCCCAGGGATGTA
ATTACGTCCCTCCCCCGCTAGGGGGCAGCAGCGAGCCGCCCGGGGCTCCGCTCCGGTCCGGCGCTCCCCC
CGCATCCCCGAGCCGGCAGCGTGCGGGGACAGCCCGGGCACGGGGAAGGTGGCACGGGATCGCTTTCCTC
TGAACGCTTCTCGCTGCTCTTTGAGCCTGCAGACACCTGGGGGGATACGGGGAAAAAGCTAGGCTGAAAG
ACCGGTTCTTAGAATGACACGCGCCTGGGAGCTCACGGGGACAGCCCCCCCCCAAAGCCCCCAGGGATGT
AATTACGTCCCTCCCCCGCTAGGGGGCAGCAGCGAGCCGCCCGGGGCTCCGCTCCGGTCCGGCGCTCCCC
CCGCATCCCCGAGCCGGCAGCGTGCGGGGACAGCCCGGGCACGGGGAAGGTGGCACGGGATCGCTTTCCT
CTGAACGCTTCTCGCTGCTCTTTGAGCCTGCAGACACCTGGGGGGATACGGGGAAAAAGCTAACTTCTGA
GACGACAACTTTGTATAGAAAAGTTGGCTCCGAATTCGCCCTTGACAGCAGAGATCCAGTTTGGTTAATT
AATTGGCTCCGGTGCCCGTCAGTGGGCAGAGCGCACATCGCCCACAGTCCCCGAGAAGTTGTGGGGAGGG
GTCGGCAATTGAACCGGTGCCTAGAGAAGGTGGCGCGGGGTAAACTGGGAAAGTGATGTCGTGTACTGGC
TCCGCCTTTTTCCCGAGGGTGGGGGAGAACCGTATATAAGTGCAGTAGTCGCCGTGAACGTTCTTTTTCG
CAACGGGTTTGCCGCCAGAACACAGGTAAGTGCCGTGTGTGGTTCCCGCGGGCCTGGCCTCTTTACGGGT
TATGGCCCTTGCGTGCCTTGAATTACTTCCACCTGGCTGCAGTACGTGATTCTTGATCCCGAGCTTCGGG
TTGGAAGTGGGTGGGAGAGTTCGAGGCCTTGCGCTTAAGGAGCCCCTTCGCCTCGTGCTTGAGTTGAGGC
CTGGCCTGGGCGCTGGGGCCGCCGCGTGCGAATCTGGTGGCACCTTCGCGCCTGTCTCGCTGCTTTCGAT
AAGTCTCTAGCCATTTAAAATTTTTGATGACCTGCTGCGACGCTTTTTTTCTGGCAAGATAGTCTTGTAA
ATGCGGGCCAAGATCTGCACACTGGTATTTCGGTTTTTGGGGCCGCGGGCGGCGACGGGGCCCGTGCGTC
CCAGCGCACATGTTCGGCGAGGCGGGGCCTGCGAGCGCGGCCACCGAGAATCGGACGGGGGTAGTCTCAA
GCTGGCCGGCCTGCTCTGGTGCCTGGCCTCGCGCCGCCGTGTATCGCCCCGCCCTGGGCGGCAAGGCTGG
CCCGGTCGGCACCAGTTGCGTGAGCGGAAAGATGGCCGCTTCCCGGCCCTGCTGCAGGGAGCTCAAAATG
GAGGACGCGGCGCTCGGGAGAGCGGGCGGGTGAGTCACCCACACAAAGGAAAAGGGCCTTTCCGTCCTCA
GCCGTCGCTTCATGTGACTCCACGGAGTACCGGGCGCCGTCCAGGCACCTCGATTAGTTCTCGAGCTTTT
GGAGTACGTCGTCTTTAGGTTGGGGGGAGGGGTTTTATGCGATGGAGTTTCCCCACACTGAGTGGGTGGA
GACTGAAGTTAGGCCAGCTTGGCACTTGATGTAATTCTCCTTGGAATTTGCCCTTTTTGAGTTTGGATCT
TGGTTCATTCTCAAGCCTCAGACAGTGGTTCAAAGTTTTTTTCTTCCATTTCAGGTGTCGTGAGAAGGGC
GAATTCGACCCAAGTTTGTACAAAAAAGCAGGCTGGATCCAGGTGCCACCATGGTGAGCGAGCTGATTAA
GGAGAACATGCACATGAAGCTGTACATGGAGGGCACCGTGAACAACCACCACTTCAAGTGCACATCCGAG
GGCGAAGGCAAGCCCTACGAGGGCACCCAGACCATGAGAATCAAGGCGGTCGAGGGCGGCCCTCTCCCCT
TCGCCTTCGACATCCTGGCTACCAGCTTCATGTACGGCAGCAAAACCTTCATCAACCACACCCAGGGCAT
CCCCGACTTCTTTAAGCAGTCCTTCCCCGAGGGCTTCACATGGGAGAGAGTCACCACATACGAAGATGGG
GGCGTGCTGACCGCTACCCAGGACACCAGCCTCCAGGACGGCTGCCTCATCTACAACGTCAAGATCAGAG
GGGTGAACTTCCCATCCAACGGCCCTGTGATGCAGAAGAAAACACTCGGCTGGGAGGCCTCCACCGAGAC
ACTGTACCCCGCTGACGGCGGCCTGGAAGGCAGAGCCGACATGGCCCTGAAGCTCGTGGGCGGGGGCCAC
CTGATCTGCAACCTTAAGACCACATACAGATCCAAGAAACCCGCTAAGAACCTCAAGATGCCCGGCGTCT
ACTATGTGGACAGGAGACTGGAAAGAATCAAGGAGGCCGACAAAGAGACATACGTCGAGCAGCACGAGGT
GGCTGTGGCCAGATACTGCGACCTCCCTAGCAAACTGGGGCACAAACTTAATTGAGAATTCTACCACCCA
GCTTTCTTGTACAAAGTGGTACGTCTCAAGACCAGAGGTCTCTGCTTATCTCTTCAGCCTGGTTGGCCTG
GAACTGAAGCCTGGTTGGCCTGGAACTGAAGCCTGGTTGGCCTGGAACTGAAGCCTGGTTGGCCTGGAAC
TGACAACCAGAAGAGACCTGTGCTTCACTCCTCAGGTGCAGGCTGCCTATCAGAAGGTGGTGGCTGGTGT
GGCCAATGCCCTGGCTCACAAATACCACTGAGATCTTTTTCCCTCTGCCAAAAATTATGGGGACATCATG
AAGCCCCTTGAGCATCTGACTTCTGGCTAATAAAGGAAATTTATTTTCATTGCAATAGTGTGTTGGAATT
TTTTGTGTCTCTCACTCGGAAGGACATATGGGAGGGCAAATCATTTAAAACATCAGAATGAGTATTTGGT
TTAGAGTTTGGCAACATATGCCCATATGCTGGCTGCCATGAACAAAGGTTGGCTATAAAGAGGTCATCAG
TATATGAAACAGCCCCCTGCTGTCCATTCCTTATTCCATAGAAAAGCCTTGACTTGAGGTTAGATTTTTT
TTATATTTTGTTTTGTGTTATTTTTTTCTTTAACATCCCTAAAATTTTCCTTACATGTTTTACTAGCCAG
ATTTTTCCTCCTCTCCTGACTACTCCCAGTCATAGCTGTCCCTCTTCTCTTATGGAGATCCCGAGCGGTG
CGTTTTTATGCTTGTAGTATTGTATAATGTTTTTAAGATCCAAGCTTCTGACCTCTTCTCTTCCTCCCAC
AGGGCCTCGAGACAATTGCATCGATGGTACCAGTGAAAGTCTGCAATGAATTCGAGTTGGCGCGCCTGTC
ATTCTAAATCTCTCTTTCAGCCTAAAGCTTTTTCCCCGTATCCCCCCAGGTGTCTGCAGGCTCAAAGAGC
AGCGAGAAGCGTTCAGAGGAAAGCGATCCCGTGCCACCTTCCCCGTGCCCGGGCTGTCCCCGCACGCTGC
CGGCTCGGGGATGCGGGGGGAGCGCCGGACCGGAGCGGAGCCCCGGGCGGCTCGCTGCTGCCCCCTAGCG
GGGGAGGGACGTAATTACATCCCTGGGGGCTTTGGGAGGGGGCTGTCCCCGTGAGCTCCCAGGCGCGCCT
GTCATTCTAAATCTCTCTTTCAGCCTAAAGCTTTTTCCCCGTATCCCCCCAGGTGTCTGCAGGCTCAAAG
AGCAGCGAGAAGCGTTCAGAGGAAAGCGATCCCGTGCCACCTTCCCCGTGCCCGGGCTGTCCCCGCACGC
TGCCGGCTCGGGGATGCGGGGGGAGCGCCGGACCGGAGCGGAGCCCCGGGCGGCTCGCTGCTGCCCCCTA
GCGGGGGAGGGACGTAATTACATCCCTGGGGGCTTTGGGGGGGGGCTGTCCCCGTGAGCTCCCAGGCGCG
CCAACTCGGTACCGTATCGATGTCGACGTTAACGCTAGTGATATCAACTTTGTATAGAAAAGTTGGCTCC
GAATTCGCCCTTGACAGCAGAGATCCAGTTTGGTTAATTAATTGGCTCCGGTGCCCGTCAGTGGGCAGAG
CGCACATCGCCCACAGTCCCCGAGAAGTTGTGGGGAGGGGTCGGCAATTGAACCGGTGCCTAGAGAAGGT
GGCGCGGGGTAAACTGGGAAAGTGATGTCGTGTACTGGCTCCGCCTTTTTCCCGAGGGTGGGGGAGAACC
GTATATAAGTGCAGTAGTCGCCGTGAACGTTCTTTTTCGCAACGGGTTTGCCGCCAGAACACAGGTAAGT
GCCGTGTGTGGTTCCCGCGGGCCTGGCCTCTTTACGGGTTATGGCCCTTGCGTGCCTTGAATTACTTCCA
CCTGGCTGCAGTACGTGATTCTTGATCCCGAGCTTCGGGTTGGAAGTGGGTGGGAGAGTTCGAGGCCTTG
CGCTTAAGGAGCCCCTTCGCCTCGTGCTTGAGTTGAGGCCTGGCCTGGGCGCTGGGGCCGCCGCGTGCGA
ATCTGGTGGCACCTTCGCGCCTGTCTCGCTGCTTTCGATAAGTCTCTAGCCATTTAAAATTTTTGATGAC
CTGCTGCGACGCTTTTTTTCTGGCAAGATAGTCTTGTAAATGCGGGCCAAGATCTGCACACTGGTATTTC
GGTTTTTGGGGCCGCGGGCGGCGACGGGGCCCGTGCGTCCCAGCGCACATGTTCGGCGAGGCGGGGCCTG
CGAGCGCGGCCACCGAGAATCGGACGGGGGTAGTCTCAAGCTGGCCGGCCTGCTCTGGTGCCTGGCCTCG
CGCCGCCGTGTATCGCCCCGCCCTGGGCGGCAAGGCTGGCCCGGTCGGCACCAGTTGCGTGAGCGGAAAG
ATGGCCGCTTCCCGGCCCTGCTGCAGGGAGCTCAAAATGGAGGACGCGGCGCTCGGGAGAGCGGGCGGGT
GAGTCACCCACACAAAGGAAAAGGGCCTTTCCGTCCTCAGCCGTCGCTTCATGTGACTCCACGGAGTACC
GGGCGCCGTCCAGGCACCTCGATTAGTTCTCGAGCTTTTGGAGTACGTCGTCTTTAGGTTGGGGGGAGGG
GTTTTATGCGATGGAGTTTCCCCACACTGAGTGGGTGGAGACTGAAGTTAGGCCAGCTTGGCACTTGATG
TAATTCTCCTTGGAATTTGCCCTTTTTGAGTTTGGATCTTGGTTCATTCTCAAGCCTCAGACAGTGGTTC
AAAGTTTTTTTCTTCCATTTCAGGTGTCGTGAGAAGGGCGAATTCGACCCAAGTTTGTACAAAAAAGCAG
GCTCGCCACCATGGTGAGCAAGGGCGAGGAGCTGTTCACCGGGGTGGTGCCCATCCTGGTCGAGCTGGAC
GGCGACGTAAACGGCCACAAGTTCAGCGTGAGGGGCGAGGGCGAGGGCGATGCCACCAACGGCAAGCTGA
CCCTGAAGTTCATCTGCACCACCGGCAAGCTGCCCGTGCCCTGGCCCACCCTCGTGACCACCCTGAGCCA
CGGCGTGCAGTGCTTCGCCCGCTACCCCGACCACATGAAGCAGCACGACTTCTTCAAGTCCGCCATGCCC
GAAGGCTACGTCCAGGAGCGCACCATCTTCTTCAAGGACGACGGCACCTACAAGACCCGCGCCGAGGTGA
AGTTCGAGGGCGACACCCTAGTGAACCGCATCGAGCTGAAGGGCGTCGACTTCAAGGAGGACGGCAACAT
CCTGGGGCACAAGCTGGAGTACAACTTCAACAGCCACAACATCTATATCATGGCCGTCAAGCAGAAGAAC
GGCATCAAGGTGAACTTCAAGATCCGCCACAACGTGGAGGACGGCAGCGTGCAGCTCGCCGACCACTACC
AGCAGAACACCCCCATCGGCGACGGCCCCGTGCTGCTGCCCGACAGCCACTACCTGAGCACCCAGTCCGT
GCTGAGCAAAGACCCCAACGAGAAGCGCGATCACATGGTCCTGCTGGAGTTCCGCACCGCCGCCGGGATC
ACTCTCGGCATGGACGAGCTGTACAAGTAATACCACCCAGCTTTCTTGTACAAAGTGGTACGCGTGAATT
CACTCCTCAGGTGCAGGCTGCCTATCAGAAGGTGGTGGCTGGTGTGGCCAATGCCCTGGCTCACAAATAC
CACTGAGATCTTTTTCCCTCTGCCAAAAATTATGGGGACATCATGAAGCCCCTTGAGCATCTGACTTCTG
GCTAATAAAGGAAATTTATTTTCATTGCAATAGTGTGTTGGAATTTTTTGTGTCTCTCACTCGGAAGGAC
ATATGGGAGGGCAAATCATTTAAAACATCAGAATGAGTATTTGGTTTAGAGTTTGGCAACATATGCCCAT
ATGCTGGCTGCCATGAACAAAGGTTGGCTATAAAGAGGTCATCAGTATATGAAACAGCCCCCTGCTGTCC
ATTCCTTATTCCATAGAAAAGCCTTGACTTGAGGTTAGATTTTTTTTATATTTTGTTTTGTGTTATTTTT
TTCTTTAACATCCCTAAAATTTTCCTTACATGTTTTACTAGCCAGATTTTTCCTCCTCTCCTGACTACTC
CCAGTCATAGCTGTCCCTCTTCTCTTATGGAGATCCCTCGACCTGCAGCCCAAGCTTGGCGTAATCATGG
TCATAGCTGTTTCCTGTGTGAAATTGTTATCCGCTCACAATTCCACACAACATACGAGCCGGAAGCATAA
AGTGTAAAGCCTGGGGTGCCTAATGAGTGAGCTAACTCACATTAATTGCGTTGCGCTCACTGCCCGCTTT
CCAGTCGGGAAACCTGTCGTGCCAGCGGATCGACAGTACTAAGCTTGGTCTAATACCCAATCTCTCGTCT
TATCCAGATGTTTTATACGCCTCTGGCCCGTGTCTCAAAATCTCTGATGTTACATTGCACAAGATAAAAT
AATATCATCATGAACAATAAAACTGTCTGCTTACATAAACAGTAATACAAGGGGTGTTATGAGCCATATT
CAACGGGAAACGTCGAGGCCGCGATTAAATTCCAACATGGATGCTGATTTATATGGGTATAAATGGGCTC
GCGATAATGTCGGGCAATCAGGTGCGACAATCTATCGCTTGTATGGGAAGCCCGATGCGCCAGAGTTGTT
TCTGAAACATGGCAAAGGTAGCGTTGCCAATGATGTTACAGATGAGATGGTCAGACTAAACTGGCTGACG
GAATTTATGCCTCTTCCGACCATCAAGCATTTTATCCGTACTCCTGATGATGCATGGTTACTCACCACTG
CGATCCCCGGAAAAACAGCATTCCAGGTATTAGAAGAATATCCTGATTCAGGTGAAAATATTGTTGATGC
GCTGGCAGTGTTCCTGCGCCGGTTGCATTCGATTCCTGTTTGTAATTGTCCTTTTAACAGCGATCGCGTA
TTTCGTCTCGCTCAGGCGCAATCACGAATGAATAACGGTTTGGTTGATGCGAGTGATTTTGATGACGAGC
GTAATGGCTGGCCTGTTGAACAAGTCTGGAAAGAAATGCATAAACTTTTGCCATTCTCACCGGATTCAGT
CGTCACTCATGGTGATTTCTCACTTGATAACCTTATTTTTGACGAGGGGAAATTAATAGGTTGTATTGAT
GTTGGACGAGTCGGAATCGCAGACCGATACCAGGATCTTGCCATCCTATGGAACTGCCTCGGTGAGTTTT
CTCCTTCATTACAGAAACGGCTTTTTCAAAAATATGGTATTGATAATCCTGATATGAATAAATTGCAGTT
TCATTTGATGCTCGATGAGTTTTTCTAATCAGAATTGGTTAATTGGTTGTAACACTGGCAGAGCATTACG
CTGACTTGACGGGACGGCGCAAGCTCATGACCAAAATCCCTTAACGTGAGTTACGCGTCGTTCCACTGAG
CGTCAGAGGTATCACTAGTATTACAGAGGTAAGTTATAACAGTCGCCTAACCC
