>Addgene plasmid #103664 | LSB-hsa-miR-584-3p | depositor partial sequence | sequence record 196377 | hsa-miR-584-3p target
AGCCTGGTTGGCCTGGAACTGA
